Addgene plasmid #42876: pCas9
Purpose: Bacterial expression of Cas9 nuclease, tracrRNA and crRNA guide
Depositing lab: Luciano Marraffini. Depositing organization: Rockefeller University. Publication: RNA-guided editing of bacterial genomes using CRISPR-Cas systems. Jiang W, Bikard D, Cox D, Zhang F, Marraffini LA. Nat Biotechnol. 2013 Jan 29. doi: 10.1038/nbt.2508. PubMed 23360965.
Backbone
  Vector backbone: pACYC184
  Backbone size w/o insert (bp): 4244
  Total vector size (bp): 9326
  Vector type: Bacterial Expression, CRISPR ; E.coli
Growth in bacteria
  Bacterial resistance: Chloramphenicol, 25 μg/mL
  Growth temperature: 37°C
  Growth strain: DH5alpha
  Growth instructions: pCas9 is resistant to chloramphenicol (25ug/ml).
  Copy number: Low Copy
Gene/Insert
  Gene/Insert name: tracr/Cas9
Terms and licenses: Academic/Nonprofit Terms; Industry Terms: Not Available to Industry
Depositor comments: The HME63 strain is available from the from the Court Lab: https://redrecombineering.ncifcrf.gov/strains--plasmids.html For more information on Marraffini Lab CRISPR Plasmids please refer to: http://www.addgene.org/crispr/marraffini/
How to cite: pCas9 was a gift from Luciano Marraffini (Addgene plasmid # 42876 ; http://n2t.net/addgene:42876 ; RRID:Addgene_42876)
