[The description below was written by a language model from this plasmid's Addgene catalogue record and the feature table of its GenBank file.]
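Description:
pCas9 is a 9,326 bp bacterial CRISPR expression plasmid built on the pACYC184 backbone for use in E. coli. It replicates from the p15A origin, which keeps it at low to medium copy number and makes it compatible with a second plasmid carrying a ColE1-type origin. Selection is by chloramphenicol, through the cat gene (chloramphenicol acetyltransferase) driven by its own promoter. A remnant of the backbone's tetracycline resistance region, including the tet promoter, is also annotated.

The insert carries the core components of the Streptococcus pyogenes Type II CRISPR/Cas system. These are the Cas9 (Csn1) endonuclease coding sequence, the trans-activating CRISPR RNA (tracrRNA), and a minimal CRISPR array. The array consists of the crRNA leader followed by two 36 bp direct repeats that flank a short spacer position. Cas9, the leader and the array lie together on the complementary strand. The feature table annotates no separate promoter for Cas9 or the tracrRNA, so the record does not state how they are driven, although the leader normally provides the signals for array transcription.

In this system the array transcript pairs with tracrRNA and is processed into a mature crRNA. That crRNA directs Cas9 to make double-strand breaks at matching DNA targets. The space between the two repeats is where a targeting spacer would sit, but the record does not describe the cloning scheme.

The stated purpose is bacterial expression of Cas9, tracrRNA and a crRNA guide, in the context of RNA-guided editing of bacterial genomes. The depositor's reference to a recombineering strain suggests the plasmid is used alongside recombineering.
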