LOCUS       Exported 9326 bp ds-DNA circular SYN 17-JUN-2022
DEFINITION  Bacterial expression of Cas9 nuclease, tracrRNA and crRNA guide.
ACCESSION   .
VERSION     .
KEYWORDS    pCas9
SOURCE      synthetic DNA construct
  ORGANISM  synthetic DNA construct
REFERENCE   1 (bases 1 to 9326)
  AUTHORS   Jiang W, Bikard D, Cox D, Zhang F, Marraffini LA
  TITLE     RNA-guided editing of bacterial genomes using CRISPR-Cas systems.
  JOURNAL   Nat Biotechnol. 2013 Jan 29. doi: 10.1038/nbt.2508.
  PUBMED    23360965
REFERENCE   2 (bases 1 to 9326)
  AUTHORS   .
  TITLE     Direct Submission
  JOURNAL   Exported Jun 17, 2022 from SnapGene Server 1.1.58
            http://www.snapgene.com
FEATURES             Location/Qualifiers
     source          1..9326
                     /organism="synthetic DNA construct"
                     /mol_type="other DNA"
     misc_RNA        138..216
                     /label=tracrRNA
                     /note="trans-activating CRISPR RNA for the Streptococcus
                     pyogenes CRISPR/Cas9 system"
     promoter        complement(534..562)
                     /label=tet promoter
                     /note="E. coli promoter for tetracycline efflux protein
                     gene"
     rep_origin      674..1219
                     /direction=RIGHT
                     /label=p15A ori
                     /note="Plasmids containing the medium-copy-number p15A
                     origin of replication can be propagated in E. coli cells
                     that contain a second plasmid with the ColE1 origin. "
     primer_bind     1120..1139
                     /label=pBR322ori-F
                     /note="pBR322 origin, forward primer"
     primer_bind     1336..1353
                     /label=L4440
                     /note="L4440 vector, forward primer"
     promoter        1745..1847
                     /label=cat promoter
                     /note="promoter of the E. coli cat gene encoding
                     chloramphenicol acetyltransferase"
     CDS             1848..2507
                     /codon_start=1
                     /gene="cat"
                     /product="chloramphenicol acetyltransferase"
                     /label=CmR
                     /note="confers resistance to chloramphenicol"
                     /translation="MEKKITGYTTVDISQWHRKEHFEAFQSVAQCTYNQTVQLDITAFL
                     KTVKKNKHKFYPAFIHILARLMNAHPEFRMAMKDGELVIWDSVHPCYTVFHEQTETFSS
                     LWSEYHDDFRQFLHIYSQDVACYGENLAYFPKGFIENMFFVSANPWVSFTSFDLNVANM
                     DNFFAPVFTMGKYYTQGDKVLMPLAIQVHHAVCDGFHVGRMLNELQQYCDEWQGGA"
     primer_bind     complement(1914..1933)
                     /label=CAT-R
                     /note="Chloramphenicol resistance gene, reverse primer"
     primer_bind     4360..4379
                     /label=pBRrevBam
                     /note="pBR322 vectors, tet region, downstream of BamHI,
                     reverse primer"
     repeat_region   4808..4843
                     /label=DR
                     /note="direct repeat for the Streptococcus pyogenes
                     CRISPR/Cas system"
     repeat_region   4874..4909
                     /label=DR
                     /note="direct repeat for the Streptococcus pyogenes
                     CRISPR/Cas system"
     misc_feature    complement(4910..5041)
                     /label=crRNA leader
                     /note="crRNA leader sequence for the Streptococcus pyogenes
                     CRISPR/Cas system"
     CDS             complement(5062..9168)
                     /codon_start=1
                     /product="Cas9 (Csn1) endonuclease from the Streptococcus
                     pyogenes Type II CRISPR/Cas system"
                     /label=Cas9
                     /note="generates RNA-guided double strand breaks in DNA"
                     /translation="MDKKYSIGLDIGTNSVGWAVITDEYKVPSKKFKVLGNTDRHSIKK
                     NLIGALLFDSGETAEATRLKRTARRRYTRRKNRICYLQEIFSNEMAKVDDSFFHRLEES
                     FLVEEDKKHERHPIFGNIVDEVAYHEKYPTIYHLRKKLVDSTDKADLRLIYLALAHMIK
                     FRGHFLIEGDLNPDNSDVDKLFIQLVQTYNQLFEENPINASGVDAKAILSARLSKSRRL
                     ENLIAQLPGEKKNGLFGNLIALSLGLTPNFKSNFDLAEDAKLQLSKDTYDDDLDNLLAQ
                     IGDQYADLFLAAKNLSDAILLSDILRVNTEITKAPLSASMIKRYDEHHQDLTLLKALVR
                     QQLPEKYKEIFFDQSKNGYAGYIDGGASQEEFYKFIKPILEKMDGTEELLVKLNREDLL
                     RKQRTFDNGSIPHQIHLGELHAILRRQEDFYPFLKDNREKIEKILTFRIPYYVGPLARG
                     NSRFAWMTRKSEETITPWNFEEVVDKGASAQSFIERMTNFDKNLPNEKVLPKHSLLYEY
                     FTVYNELTKVKYVTEGMRKPAFLSGEQKKAIVDLLFKTNRKVTVKQLKEDYFKKIECFD
                     SVEISGVEDRFNASLGTYHDLLKIIKDKDFLDNEENEDILEDIVLTLTLFEDREMIEER
                     LKTYAHLFDDKVMKQLKRRRYTGWGRLSRKLINGIRDKQSGKTILDFLKSDGFANRNFM
                     QLIHDDSLTFKEDIQKAQVSGQGDSLHEHIANLAGSPAIKKGILQTVKVVDELVKVMGR
                     HKPENIVIEMARENQTTQKGQKNSRERMKRIEEGIKELGSQILKEHPVENTQLQNEKLY
                     LYYLQNGRDMYVDQELDINRLSDYDVDHIVPQSFLKDDSIDNKVLTRSDKNRGKSDNVP
                     SEEVVKKMKNYWRQLLNAKLITQRKFDNLTKAERGGLSELDKAGFIKRQLVETRQITKH
                     VAQILDSRMNTKYDENDKLIREVKVITLKSKLVSDFRKDFQFYKVREINNYHHAHDAYL
                     NAVVGTALIKKYPKLESEFVYGDYKVYDVRKMIAKSEQEIGKATAKYFFYSNIMNFFKT
                     EITLANGEIRKRPLIETNGETGEIVWDKGRDFATVRKVLSMPQVNIVKKTEVQTGGFSK
                     ESILPKRNSDKLIARKKDWDPKKYGGFDSPTVAYSVLVVAKVEKGKSKKLKSVKELLGI
                     TIMERSSFEKNPIDFLEAKGYKEVKKDLIIKLPKYSLFELENGRKRMLASAGELQKGNE
                     LALPSKYVNFLYLASHYEKLKGSPEDNEQKQLFVEQHKHYLDEIIEQISEFSKRVILAD
                     ANLDKVLSAYNKHRDKPIREQAENIIHLFTLTNLGAPAAFKYFDTTIDRKRYTSTKEVL
                     DATLIHQSITGLYETRIDLSQLGGD"
ORIGIN
        1 gattataaca caaaattctt ttaaaaagta gtttattttg ttatcattct atagtattaa
       61 gtattgtttt atggctgata aatttctttg aatttctcct tgattatttg ttataaaagt
      121 tataaaataa tcttgttgga accattcaaa acagcatagc aagttaaaat aaggctagtc
      181 cgttatcaac ttgaaaaagt ggcaccgagt cggtgctttt tttgatactt ctattctact
      241 ctgactgcaa accaaaaaaa caagcgcttt caaaacgctt gttttatcat ttttagggaa
      301 attaatctct taatcctttt atcattctac atttaggcgc tgccatcttg ctaaacctac
      361 taagctccac aggatgattt cgtaatcccg caagaggccc ggcagtaccg gcataaccaa
      421 gcctatgcct acagcatcca gggtgacggt gccgaggatg acgatgagcg cattgttaga
      481 tttcatacac ggtgcctgac tgcgttagca atttaactgt gataaactac cgcattaaag
      541 cttatcgatg ataagctgtc aaacatgaga attacaactt atatcgtatg gggctgactt
      601 caggtgctac atttgaagag ataaattgca ctgaaatcta gaaatatttt atctgattaa
      661 taagatgatc ttcttgagat cgttttggtc tgcgcgtaat ctcttgctct gaaaacgaaa
      721 aaaccgcctt gcagggcggt ttttcgaagg ttctctgagc taccaactct ttgaaccgag
      781 gtaactggct tggaggagcg cagtcaccaa aacttgtcct ttcagtttag ccttaaccgg
      841 cgcatgactt caagactaac tcctctaaat caattaccag tggctgctgc cagtggtgct
      901 tttgcatgtc tttccgggtt ggactcaaga cgatagttac cggataaggc gcagcggtcg
      961 gactgaacgg ggggttcgtg catacagtcc agcttggagc gaactgccta cccggaactg
     1021 agtgtcaggc gtggaatgag acaaacgcgg ccataacagc ggaatgacac cggtaaaccg
     1081 aaaggcagga acaggagagc gcacgaggga gccgccaggg ggaaacgcct ggtatcttta
     1141 tagtcctgtc gggtttcgcc accactgatt tgagcgtcag atttcgtgat gcttgtcagg
     1201 ggggcggagc ctatggaaaa acggctttgc cgcggccctc tcacttccct gttaagtatc
     1261 ttcctggcat cttccaggaa atctccgccc cgttcgtaag ccatttccgc tcgccgcagt
     1321 cgaacgaccg agcgtagcga gtcagtgagc gaggaagcgg aatatatcct gtatcacata
     1381 ttctgctgac gcaccggtgc agcctttttt ctcctgccac atgaagcact tcactgacac
     1441 cctcatcagt gccaacatag taagccagta tacactccgc tagcgctgat gtccggcggt
     1501 gcttttgccg ttacgcacca ccccgtcagt agctgaacag gagggacagc tgatagaaac
     1561 agaagccact ggagcacctc aaaaacacca tcatacacta aatcagtaag ttggcagcat
     1621 cacccgacgc actttgcgcc gaataaatac ctgtgacgga agatcacttc gcagaataaa
     1681 taaatcctgg tgtccctgtt gataccggga agccccgggc caacttttgg cgaaaatgag
     1741 acgttgatcg gcacgtaaga ggttccaact ttcaccataa tgaaataaga tcactaccgg
     1801 gcgtattttt tgagttatcg agattttcag gagctaagga agctaaaatg gagaaaaaaa
     1861 tcactggata taccaccgtt gatatatccc aatggcatcg taaagaacat tttgaggcat
     1921 ttcagtcagt tgctcaatgt acctataacc agaccgttca gctggatatt acggcctttt
     1981 taaagaccgt aaagaaaaat aagcacaagt tttatccggc ctttattcac attcttgccc
     2041 gcctgatgaa tgctcatccg gaattccgta tggcaatgaa agacggtgag ctggtgatat
     2101 gggatagtgt tcacccttgt tacaccgttt tccatgagca aactgaaacg ttttcatcgc
     2161 tctggagtga ataccacgac gatttccggc agtttctaca catatattcg caagatgtgg
     2221 cgtgttacgg tgaaaacctg gcctatttcc ctaaagggtt tattgagaat atgtttttcg
     2281 tctcagccaa tccctgggtg agtttcacca gttttgattt aaacgtggcc aatatggaca
     2341 acttcttcgc ccccgttttc accatgggca aatattatac gcaaggcgac aaggtgctga
     2401 tgccgctggc gattcaggtt catcatgccg tttgtgatgg cttccatgtc ggcagaatgc
     2461 ttaatgaatt acaacagtac tgcgatgagt ggcagggcgg ggcgtaattt ttttaaggca
     2521 gttattggtg cccttaaacg cctggttgct acgcctgaat aagtgataat aagcggatga
     2581 atggcagaaa ttcgaaagca aattcgaccc ggtcgtcggt tcagggcagg gtcgttaaat
     2641 agccgcttat gtctattgct ggtttaccgg tttattgact accggaagca gtgtgaccgt
     2701 gtgcttctca aatgcctgag gccagtttgc tcaggctctc cccgtggagg taataattga
     2761 cgatatgatc atttattctg cctcccagag cctgataaaa acggttagcg cttcgttaat
     2821 acagatgtag gtgttccaca gggtagccag cagcatcctg cgatgcagat ccggaacata
     2881 atggtgcagg gcgcttgttt cggcgtgggt atggtggcag gccccgtggc cgggggactg
     2941 ttgggcgctg ccggcacctg tcctacgagt tgcatgataa agaagacagt cataagtgcg
     3001 gcgacgatag tcatgccccg cgcccaccgg aaggagctac cggcagcggt gcggactgtt
     3061 gtaactcaga ataagaaatg aggccgctca tggcgttgac tctcagtcat agtatcgtgg
     3121 tatcaccggt tggttccact ctctgttgcg ggcaacttca gcagcacgta ggggacttcc
     3181 gcgtttccag actttacgaa acacggaaac cgaagaccat tcatgttgtt gctcaggtcg
     3241 cagacgtttt gcagcagcag tcgcttcacg ttcgctcgcg tatcggtgat tcattctgct
     3301 aaccagtaag gcaaccccgc cagcctagcc gggtcctcaa cgacaggagc acgatcatgc
     3361 gcacccgtgg ccaggaccca acgctgcccg agatgcgccg cgtgcggctg ctggagatgg
     3421 cggacgcgat ggatatgttc tgccaagggt tggtttgcgc attcacagtt ctccgcaaga
     3481 attgattggc tccaattctt ggagtggtga atccgttagc gaggtgccgc cggcttccat
     3541 tcaggtcgag gtggcccggc tccatgcacc gcgacgcaac gcggggaggc agacaaggta
     3601 tagggcggcg cctacaatcc atgccaaccc gttccatgtg ctcgccgagg cggcataaat
     3661 cgccgtgacg atcagcggtc caatgatcga agttaggctg gtaagagccg cgagcgatcc
     3721 ttgaagctgt ccctgatggt cgtcatctac ctgcctggac agcatggcct gcaacgcggg
     3781 catcccgatg ccgccggaag cgagaagaat cataatgggg aaggccatcc agcctcgcgt
     3841 cgcgaacgcc agcaagacgt agcccagcgc gtcggccgcc atgccggcga taatggcctg
     3901 cttctcgccg aaacgtttgg tggcgggacc agtgacgaag gcttgagcga gggcgtgcaa
     3961 gattccgaat accgcaagcg acaggccgat catcgtcgcg ctccagcgaa agcggtcctc
     4021 gccgaaaatg acccagagcg ctgccggcac ctgtcctacg agttgcatga taaagaagac
     4081 agtcataagt gcggcgacga tagtcatgcc ccgcgcccac cggaaggagc tgactgggtt
     4141 gaaggctctc aagggcatcg gtcgacgctc tcccttatgc gactcctgca ttaggaagca
     4201 gcccagtagt aggttgaggc cgttgagcac cgccgccgca aggaatggtg catgcaagga
     4261 gatggcgccc aacagtcccc cggccacggg gcctgccacc atacccacgc cgaaacaagc
     4321 gctcatgagc ccgaagtggc gagcccgatc ttccccatcg gtgatgtcgg cgatataggc
     4381 gccagcaacc gcacctgtgg cgccggtgat gccggccacg atgcgtccgg cgtagaggat
     4441 ccacaggacg ggtgtggtcg ccatgatcgc gtagtcgata gtggctccaa gtagcgaagc
     4501 gagcaggact gggcggcggc caaagcggtc ggacagtgct ccgagaacgg gtgcgcatag
     4561 aaattgcatc aacgcatata gcgctagcag cacgccatag tgactggcga tgctgtcgga
     4621 atggacgatc acactactct tcttttgcct attataacat gaaaacgctt taacagaaag
     4681 aataggaagg tatccgactg ctggtattaa ccctctttct caagttatca tcggcaatgt
     4741 tgaatggagt ccattcaaaa cagcatagct ctaaaacatg gaactcaaca agtctcagtg
     4801 tgctgaagtt ttgggaccat tcaaaacagc atagctctaa aacgagacct ttgagcttcc
     4861 gagactggtc tcagttttgg gaccattcaa aacagcatag ctctaaaacc tcgtagacta
     4921 tttttgtcta aaaaatttcg taatcgcact atttgtctca gctagacttc agtcttgaaa
     4981 agcccctgta ttactgcatt tattaagagt attataccat atttttagtt attaagaaat
     5041 aatcttcatc taaaatatac ttcagtcacc tcctagctga ctcaaatcaa tgcgtgtttc
     5101 ataaagacca gtgatggatt gatggataag agtggcatct aaaacttctt ttgtagacgt
     5161 atatcgttta cgatcaattg ttgtatcaaa atatttaaaa gcagcgggag ctccaagatt
     5221 cgtcaacgta aataaatgaa taatattttc tgcttgttca cgtattggtt tgtctctatg
     5281 tttgttatat gcactaagaa ctttatctaa attggcatct gctaaaataa cacgcttaga
     5341 aaattcactg atttgctcaa taatctcatc taaataatgc ttatgctgct ccacaaacaa
     5401 ttgtttttgt tcgttatctt ctggactacc cttcaacttt tcataatgac tagctaaata
     5461 taaaaaattc acatatttgc ttggcagagc cagctcattt cctttttgta attctccggc
     5521 actagccagc atccgtttac gaccgttttc taactcaaaa agactatatt taggtagttt
     5581 aatgattaag tcttttttaa cttccttata tcctttagct tctaaaaagt caatcggatt
     5641 tttttcaaag gaacttcttt ccataattgt gatccctagt aactctttaa cggattttaa
     5701 cttcttcgat ttcccttttt ccaccttagc aaccactagg actgaataag ctaccgttgg
     5761 actatcaaaa ccaccatatt tttttggatc ccagtctttt ttacgagcaa taagcttgtc
     5821 cgaatttctt tttggtaaaa ttgactcctt ggagaatccg cctgtctgta cttctgtttt
     5881 cttgacaata ttgacttggg gcatggacaa tactttgcgc actgtggcaa aatctcgccc
     5941 tttatcccag acaatttctc cagtttcccc attagtttcg attagagggc gtttgcgaat
     6001 ctctccattt gcaagtgtaa tttctgtttt gaagaagttc atgatattag agtaaaagaa
     6061 atattttgcg gttgctttgc ctatttcttg ctcagactta gcaatcattt tacgaacatc
     6121 ataaacttta taatcaccat agacaaactc cgattcaagt tttggatatt tcttaatcaa
     6181 agcagttcca acgacggcat ttagatacgc atcatgggca tgatggtaat tgttaatctc
     6241 acgtacttta tagaattgga aatcttttcg gaagtcagaa actaatttag attttaaggt
     6301 aatcacttta acctctcgaa taagtttatc attttcatcg tatttagtat tcatgcgact
     6361 atccaaaatt tgtgccacat gcttagtgat ttggcgagtt tcaaccaatt ggcgtttgat
     6421 aaaaccagct ttatcaagtt cactcaaacc tccacgttca gctttcgtta aattatcaaa
     6481 cttacgttga gtgattaact tggcgtttag aagttgtctc caatagtttt tcatcttttt
     6541 gactacttct tcacttggaa cgttatccga tttaccacga tttttatcag aacgcgttaa
     6601 gaccttattg tctattgaat cgtctttaag gaaactttgt ggaacaatgt gatcgacatc
     6661 ataatcactt aaacgattaa tatctaattc ttggtccaca tacatgtctc ttccattttg
     6721 gagataatag agatagagct tttcattttg caattgagta ttttcaacag gatgctcttt
     6781 aagaatctga cttcctaatt ctttgatacc ttcttcgatt cgtttcatac gctctcgcga
     6841 atttttctgg cccttttgag ttgtctgatt ttcacgtgcc atttcaataa cgatattttc
     6901 tggcttatgc cgccccatta ctttgaccaa ttcatcaaca acttttacag tctgtaaaat
     6961 acctttttta atagcagggc taccagctaa atttgcaata tgttcatgta aactatcgcc
     7021 ttgtccagac acttgtgctt tttgaatgtc ttctttaaat gtcaaactat catcatggat
     7081 cagctgcata aaattgcgat tggcaaaacc atctgatttc aaaaaatcta atattgtttt
     7141 gccagattgc ttatccctaa taccattaat caattttcga gacaaacgtc cccaaccagt
     7201 ataacggcga cgtttaagct gtttcatcac cttatcatca aagaggtgag catatgtttt
     7261 aagtctttcc tcaatcatct ccctatcttc aaataaggtc aatgttaaaa caatatcctc
     7321 taagatatct tcattttctt cattatccaa aaaatcttta tctttaataa tttttagcaa
     7381 atcatggtag gtacctaatg aagcattaaa tctatcttca actcctgaaa tttcaacact
     7441 atcaaaacat tctatttttt tgaaataatc ttcttttaat tgcttaacgg ttacttttcg
     7501 atttgttttg aagagtaaat caacaatggc tttcttctgt tcacctgaaa gaaatgctgg
     7561 ttttcgcatt ccttcagtaa catatttgac ctttgtcaat tcgttataaa ccgtaaaata
     7621 ctcataaagc aaactatgtt ttggtagtac tttttcattt ggaagatttt tatcaaagtt
     7681 tgtcatgcgt tcaataaatg attgagctga agcaccttta tcgacaactt cttcaaaatt
     7741 ccatggggta attgtttctt cagacttccg agtcatccat gcaaaacgac tattgccacg
     7801 cgccaatgga ccaacataat aaggaattcg aaaagtcaag attttttcaa tcttctcacg
     7861 attgtctttt aaaaatggat aaaagtcttc ttgtcttctc aaaatagcat gcagctcacc
     7921 caagtgaatt tgatggggaa tagagccgtt gtcaaaggtc cgttgcttgc gcagcaaatc
     7981 ttcacgattt agtttcacca ataattcctc agtaccatcc attttttcta aaattggttt
     8041 gataaattta taaaattctt cttggctagc tcccccatca atataacctg catatccgtt
     8101 ttttgattga tcaaaaaaga tttctttata cttttctgga agttgttgtc gaactaaagc
     8161 ttttaaaaga gtcaagtctt gatgatgttc atcgtagcgt ttaatcattg aagctgatag
     8221 gggagcctta gttatttcag tatttactct taggatatct gaaagtaaaa tagcatctga
     8281 taaattctta gctgccaaaa acaaatcagc atattgatct ccaatttgcg ccaataaatt
     8341 atctaaatca tcatcgtaag tatcttttga aagctgtaat ttagcatctt ctgccaaatc
     8401 aaaatttgat ttaaaattag gggtcaaacc caatgacaaa gcaatgagat tcccaaataa
     8461 gccatttttc ttctcaccgg ggagctgagc aatgagattt tctaatcgtc ttgatttact
     8521 caatcgtgca gaaagaatcg ctttagcatc tactccactt gcgttaatag ggttttcttc
     8581 aaataattga ttgtaggttt gtaccaactg gataaatagt ttgtccacat cactattatc
     8641 aggatttaaa tctccctcaa tcaaaaaatg accacgaaac ttaatcatat gcgctaaggc
     8701 caaatagatt aagcgcaaat ccgctttatc agtagaatct accaattttt ttcgcagatg
     8761 atagatagtt ggatatttct catgataagc aacttcatct actatatttc caaaaatagg
     8821 atgacgttca tgcttcttgt cttcttccac caaaaaagac tcttcaagtc gatgaaagaa
     8881 actatcatct actttcgcca tctcatttga aaaaatctcc tgtagataac aaatacgatt
     8941 cttccgacgt gtataccttc tacgagctgt ccgtttgaga cgagtcgctt ccgctgtctc
     9001 tccactgtca aataaaagag cccctataag attttttttg atactgtggc ggtctgtatt
     9061 tcccagaacc ttgaactttt tagacggaac cttatattca tcagtgatca ccgcccatcc
     9121 gacgctattt gtgccgatat ctaagcctat tgagtatttc ttatccattt ttgcctccta
     9181 aaataaaaag tttaaattaa atccataatg agtttgatga tttcaataat agttttaatg
     9241 acctccgaaa ttagtttaat atgctttaat ttttcttttt caaaatatct cttcaaaaaa
     9301 tattacccaa tacttaataa taaata
//
