>Addgene plasmid #42876 | pCas9 | addgene partial sequence | sequence record 59595 | StrepPyoCas9-5UTR-F 5'-CGGTGCCACTTTTTCAAGTTG-3'
AATGGTTCCAACAAGATTATTTTATAACTTTTATAACAAATAATCAAGGAGAAATTCAAAGAAATTTATC
AGCCATAAAACAATACTTAATACTATAGAATGATAACAAAATAAACTACTTTTTAAAAGAATTTTGTGTT
ATAATCTATTTATTATTAAGTATTGGGTAATATTTTTTGAAGAGATATTTTGAAAAAGAAAAATTAAAGC
ATATTAAACTAATTTCGGAGGTCATTAAAACTATTATTGAAATCATCAAACTCATTATGGATTTAATTTA
AACTTTTTATTTTAGGAGGCAAAAATGGATAAGAAATACTCAATAGGCTTAGATATCGGCACAAATAGCG
TCGGATGGGCGGTGATCACTGATGAATATAAGGTTCCGTCTAAAAAGTTCAAGGTTCTGGGAAATACAGA
CCGCCACAGTATCAAAAAAAATCTTATAGGGGCTCTTTTATTTGACAGTGGAGAGACAGCGGAAGCGACT
CGTCTCAAACGGACAGCTCGTAGAAGGTATACACGTCGGAAGAATCGTATTTGTTATCTACAGGAGATTT
TTTCAAATGAGATGGCGAAAGTAGATGATAGTTTCTTTCATCGACTTGAAGAGTCTTTTTTGGTGGAAGA
AGACAAGAAGCATGAACGTCATCCTATTTTTGGAAATATAGTAGATGAAGTTGCTTATCATGAGAAATAT
CCAACTATCTATCATCTGCGAAAAAAATTGGTAGATTCTACTGATAAAGCGGATTTGCGCTTAATCTATT
TGGCCTTAGCGCATATGATTAAGTTTCGTGGTCATTTTTTGATTGAGGGAGATTTAAATCCTGATAATAG
TGA
