>Addgene plasmid #42876 | pCas9 | addgene partial sequence | sequence record 73676 | pBRrevBam 5'-GGTGATGTCGGCGATATAGG-3'
GATGCGTCCGGCGTAGAGGATCCACAGGACGGGTGTGGTCGCCATGATCGCGTAGTCGATAGTGGCTCCA
AGTAGCGAAGCGAGCAGGACTGGGCGGCGGCCAAAGCGGTCGGACAGTGCTCCGAGAACGGGTGCGCATA
GAAATTGCATCAACGCATATAGCGCTAGCAGCACGCCATAGTGACTGGCGATGCTGTCGGAATGGACGAT
CACACTACTCTTCTTTTGCCTATTATAACATGAAAACGCTTTAACAGAAAGAATAGGAAGGTATCCGACT
GCTGGTATTAACCCTCTTTCTCAAGTTATCATCGGCAATGTTGAATGGAGTCCATTCAAAACAGCATAGC
TCTAAAACATGGAACTCAACAAGTCTCAGTGTGCTGAAGTTTTGGGACCATTCAAAACAGCATAGCTCTA
AAACGAGACCTTTGAGCTTCCGAGACTGGTCTCAGTTTTGGGACCATTCAAAACAGCATAGCTCTAAAAC
CTCGTAGACTATTTTTGTCTAAAAAATTTCGTAATCGCACTATTTGTCTCAGCTAGACTTCAGTCTTGAA
AAGCCCCTGTATTACTGCATTTATTAAGAGTATTATACCATATTTTTAGTTATTAAGAAATAATCTTCAT
CTAAAATATACTTCAGTCACCTCCTAGCTGACTCAAATCAATGCGTGTTTCATAAAGACCAGTGATGGAT
TGATGGATAAGAGTGGCATCTAAAACTTCTTTTGTAGACGTATATCGTTTACGATC
