>Addgene plasmid #42876 | pCas9 | addgene partial sequence | sequence record 73677 | p15A-F 5'-gattacgcgcagaccaaaac-3'
TATTTCTAGATTTCAGTGCAATTTATCTCTTCAAATGTAGCACCTGAAGTCAGCCCCATACGATATAAGT
TGTAATTCTCATGTTTGACAGCTTATCATCGATAAGCTTTAATGCGGTAGTTTATCACAGTTAAATTGCT
AACGCAGTCAGGCACCGTGTATGAAATCTAACAATGCGCTCATCGTCATCCTCGGCACCGTCACCCTGGA
TGCTGTAGGCATAGGCTTGGTTATGCCGGTACTGCCGGGCCTCTTGCGGGATTACGAAATCATCCTGTGG
AGCTTAGTAGGTTTAGCAAGATGGCAGCGCCTAAATGTAGAATGATAAAAGGATTAAGAGATTAATTTCC
CTAAAAATGATAAAACAAGCGTTTTGAAAGCGCTTGTTTTTTTGGTTTGCAGTCAGAGTAGAATAGAAGT
ATCAAAAAAAGCACCGACTCGGTGCCACTTTTTCAAGTTGATAACGGACTAGCCTTATTTTAACTTGCTA
TGCTGTTTTGAATGGTTCCAACAAGATTATTTTATAACTTTTATAACAAATAATCAAGGAGAAATTCAAA
GAAATTTATCAGCCATAAAACAATACTTAATACTATAGAATGATAACAAAATAAACTACTTTTTAAAAGA
ATTTTGTGTTATAATCTATTTATTATTAAGTATTGGGTAATATTTTTTGAAGAGATATTTTGAAAAAGAA
AAATTAAAGCATATTAAACTAATTTCGGAGGTCATTAAAACTATTATTGAAATCATCAAACTCATTATGG
ATTTAATTTAAACTTTTTATTTTAGGAGGCAAAAATGGATAAGAAATACTCAATAGGCTTAGATATCGGC
ACAAATAGCGT
