>Addgene plasmid #42876 | pCas9 | addgene partial sequence | sequence record 73678 | dCas9-R1 5'-TTTCAACCAATTGGCGTTTG-3'
CGTTCAGCTTTCGTTAAATTATCAAACTTACGTTGAGTGATTAACTTGGCGTTTAGAAGTTGTCTCCAAT
AGTTTTTCATCTTTTTGACTACTTCTTCACTTGGAACGTTATCCGATTTACCACGATTTTTATCAGAACG
CGTTAAGACCTTATTGTCTATTGAATCGTCTTTAAGGAAACTTTGTGGAACAATGTGATCGACATCATAA
TCACTTAAACGATTAATATCTAATTCTTGGTCCACATACATGTCTCTTCCATTTTGGAGATAATAGAGAT
AGAGCTTTTCATTTTGCAATTGAGTATTTTCAACAGGATGCTCTTTAAGAATCTGACTTCCTAATTCTTT
GATACCTTCTTCGATTCGTTTCATACGCTCTCGCGAATTTTTCTGGCCCTTTTGAGTTGTCTGATTTTCA
CGTGCCATTTCAATAACGATATTTTCTGGCTTATGCCGCCCCATTACTTTGACCAATTCATCAACAACTT
TTACAGTCTGTAAAATACCTTTTTTAATAGCAGGGCTACCAGCTAAATTTGCAATATGTTCATGTAAACT
ATCGCCTTGTCCAGACACTTGTGCTTTTTGAATGTCTTCTTTAAATGTCAAACTATCATCATGGATCAGC
TGCATAAAATTGCGATTGGCAAAACCATCTGATTTCAAAAAATCTAATATTGTTTTGCCAGATTGCTTAT
CCCTAATACCATTAATCAATTTTCGAGACAAACGTCCCCAACCAGTATAACGGCGACGTTTAAGCTGTTT
CATCACCTTATCATCAAAGAGGTGAGCATATGTTTTAAGTCTTTCCTCAATCATCTCCCTATCTTCA
